Addgene plasmid #63544: pFusB3-61
Purpose: Encodes RVD positions 13-15 in TALEN assembly
Depositing lab: Stephen Ekker. Depositing organization: Mayo Foundation for Medical Education and Research. Publication: FusX: A rapid one-step TALE assembly system for genome science. Ma AC, McNulty MS, Tanya PL, Jarryd CM, Martinez-Galvez G, Argue DP, Lee HB, Urban MD, Bullard CE, Blackburn PR, Man TK, Clark KJ, Ekker SC. Hum Gene Ther. 2016 Jun;27(6):451-63. doi: 10.1089/hum.2015.172 PubMed 26854857.
Backbone
  Vector backbone: FusB3
  Backbone size w/o insert (bp): 2991
  Vector type: TALEN
Growth in bacteria
  Bacterial resistance: Spectinomycin, 50 μg/mL
  Growth temperature: 37°C
  Growth strain: DH5alpha
  Copy number: High Copy
Gene/Insert
  Gene/Insert name: NG NG NI (alt name: B3_TTA)
  Species: Synthetic
  Mutation: none
  Cloning method: Restriction Enzyme; 5′ cloning site BsaI (destroyed during cloning); 3′ cloning site BsaI (destroyed during cloning)
  Sequencing primers: 5′ pCR8_F1; 3′ pCR8_R1
Terms and licenses: Academic/Nonprofit Terms; Industry Terms: Not Available to Industry
How to cite: pFusB3-61 was a gift from Stephen Ekker (Addgene plasmid # 63544 ; http://n2t.net/addgene:63544 ; RRID:Addgene_63544)
