[The description below was written by a language model from this plasmid's Addgene catalogue record.]
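Description:
pFusB3-61 is a bacterial library plasmid from the FusX system, a one-step method for assembling TALE (transcription activator-like effector) repeat arrays for genome engineering. It is built on the FusB3 backbone (about 3 kb without insert), is classed as a TALEN-type vector, and is maintained in E. coli as a high-copy plasmid under spectinomycin selection. The record does not name the origin of replication or include a feature table, so details of the backbone beyond these catalogue fields are not available; the listed sequencing primers are pCR8-type primers flanking the insert.

The synthetic insert is a pre-assembled trimer of TALE repeats carrying the repeat-variable diresidues NG, NG and NI, which by the standard TALE code recognise the bases T, T and A (hence the alternative name B3_TTA). This trimer fills RVD positions 13 to 15 of the final TALE array. It was cloned into the backbone using BsaI sites that were destroyed in the process, consistent with Golden Gate-style type IIS cloning. In use, a plasmid like this is one member of a library covering the possible three-RVD combinations for a given position block; the user picks the clone that matches the target DNA sequence at positions 13 to 15 and combines it with the corresponding modules for the other positions to generate a full-length custom TALEN or other TALE fusion in a single assembly reaction. The plasmid carries no promoter or expression cassette according to the record and serves purely as an assembly intermediate rather than as an expression construct.
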