>Addgene plasmid #63544 | pFusB3-61 | depositor partial sequence | sequence record 105606 | pFUSB3_TTA
AGTCTTAAGCGTCTCATGGCCTGACCCCGGACCAAGTGGTGGCTATCGCCAGCAACGGTGGCGGCAAGCA
AGCGCTCGAAACGGTGCAGCGGCTGTTGCCGGTGCTGTGCCAGGACCATGGCCTGACCCCGGACCAAGTG
GTGGCTATCGCCAGCAACGGTGGCGGCAAGCAAGCGCTCGAAACGGTGCAGCGGCTGTTGCCGGTGCTGT
GCCAGGACCATGGCCTGACCCCGGACCAAGTGGTGGCTATCGCCAGCAACATTGGCGGCAAGCAAGCGCT
CGAAACGGTGCAGCGGCTGTTGCCGGTGCTGTGCCAGGACCATGGCCTGACCCCGGACCAAGTGGTGGCT
ATCGAGACGTC
