>Addgene plasmid #63544 | pFusB3-61 | depositor partial sequence | sequence record 105607 | FusB3
CGTCTCATGGCCTGACCCCGGACCAAGTGGTGGCTATCGAGACCGGCGCCGCTACAGGGCGCGTCCCATT
CGCCATTCAGGCTGCGCAACTGTTGGGAAGGGCGATCGGTGCGGGCCTCTTCGCTATTACGCCAGCTGGC
GAAAGGGGGATGTGCTGCAAGGCGATTAAGTTGGGTAACGCCAGGGTTTTCCCAGTCACGACGTTGTAAA
ACGACGGCCAGTGAGCGCGCGTAATACGACTCACTATAGGGCGAATTGGGTACCGGGCCCCCCCTCGAGG
TCCTCCAGCTTTTGTTCCCTTTAGTGAGGGTTAATTGCGCGCTTGGCGTAATCATGGTCATAGCTGTTTC
CTGTGTGAAATTGTTATCCGCTCACAATTCCACACAACATACGAGCCGGAAGCATAAAGTGTAAAGCCTG
GGGTGCCTAATGAGTGAGCTAACTCACATTAATTGCGTTGCGCTCACTGCCCGCTTTCCACCGGTGGTCT
CGCCAGGACCATGGCCTGACCCCGGACCAAGTGGTGGCTATCGAGACGTCTAGACCAGCCAGGACAGAAA
TGCCTCGACTTCGCTGCTACCCAAGGTTGCCGGGTGACGCACACCGTGGAAACGGATGAAGGCACGAACC
CAGTGGACATAAGCCTGTTCGGTTCGTAAGCTGTAATGCAAGTAGCGTATGCGCTCACGCAACTGGTCCA
GAACCTTGACCGAACGCAGCGGTGGTAACGGCGCAGTGGCGGTTTTCATGGCTTGTTATGACTGTTTTTT
TGGGGTACAGTCTATGCCTCGGGCATCCAAGCAGCAAGCGCGTTACGCCGTGGGTCGATGTTTGATGTTA
TGGAGCAGCAACGATGTTACGCAGCAGGGCAGTCGCCCTAAAACAAAGTTAAACATTATGAGGGAAGCGG
TGATCGCCGAAGTATCGACTCAACTATCAGAGGTAGTTGGCGTCATCGAGCGCCATCTCGAACCGACGTT
GCTGGCCGTACATTTGTACGGCTCCGCAGTGGATGGCGGCCTGAAGCCACACAGTGATATTGATTTGCTG
GTTACGGTGACCGTAAGGCTTGATGAAACAACGCGGCGAGCTTTGATCAACGACCTTTTGGAAACTTCGG
CTTCCCCTGGAGAGAGCGAGATTCTCCGCGCTGTAGAAGTCACCATTGTTGTGCACGACGACATCATTCC
GTGGCGTTATCCAGCTAAGCGCGAACTGCAATTTGGAGAATGGCAGCGCAATGACATTCTTGCAGGTATC
TTCGAGCCAGCCACGATCGACATTGATCTGGCTATCTTGCTGACAAAAGCAAGAGAACATAGCGTTGCCT
TGGTAGGTCCAGCGGCGGAGGAACTCTTTGATCCGGTTCCTGAACAGGATCTATTTGAGGCGCTAAATGA
AACCTTAACGCTATGGAACTCGCCGCCCGACTGGGCTGGCGATGAGCGAAATGTAGTGCTTACGTTGTCC
CGCATTTGGTACAGCGCAGTAACCGGCAAAATCGCGCCGAAGGATGTCGCTGCCGACTGGGCAATGGAGC
GCCTGCCGGCCCAGTATCAGCCCGTCATACTTGAAGCTAGACAGGCTTATCTTGGACAAGAAGAAGATCG
CTTGGCCTCGCGCGCAGATCAGTTGGAAGAATTTGTCCACTACGTGAAAGGCGAGATCACCAAGGTAGTC
GGCAAATAACCCTCGAGCCACCCATGACCAAAATCCCTTAACGTGAGTTACGCGTCGTTCCACTGAGCGT
CAGACCCCGTAGAAAAGATCAAAGGATCTTCTTGAGATCCTTTTTTTCTGCGCGTAATCTGCTGCTTGCA
AACAAAAAAACCACCGCTACCAGCGGTGGTTTGTTTGCCGGATCAAGAGCTACCAACTCTTTTTCCGAAG
GTAACTGGCTTCAGCAGAGCGCAGATACCAAATACTGTCCTTCTAGTGTAGCCGTAGTTAGGCCACCACT
TCAAGAACTCTGTAGCACCGCCTACATACCTCGCTCTGCTAATCCTGTTACCAGTGGCTGCTGCCAGTGG
CGATAAGTCGTGTCTTACCGGGTTGGACTCAAGACGATAGTTACCGGATAAGGCGCAGCGGTCGGGCTGA
ACGGGGGGTTCGTGCACACAGCCCAGCTTGGAGCGAACGACCTACACCGAACTGAGATACCTACAGCGTG
AGCATTGAGAAAGCGCCACGCTTCCCGAAGGGAGAAAGGCGGACAGGTATCCGGTAAGCGGCAGGGTCGG
AACAGGAGAGCGCACGAGGGAGCTTCCAGGGGGAAACGCCTGGTATCTTTATAGTCCTGTCGGGTTTCGC
CACCTCTGACTTGAGCGTCGATTTTTGTGATGCTCGTCAGGGGGGCGGAGCCTATGGAAAAACGCCAGCA
ACGCGGCCTTTTTACGGTTCCTGGCCTTTTGCTGGCCTTTTGCTCACATGTTCTTTCCTGCGTTATCCCC
TGATTCTGTGGATAACCGTATTACCGCCTTTGAGTGAGCTGATACCGCTCGCCGCAGCCGAACGACCGAG
CGCAGCGAGTCAGTGAGCGAGGAAGCGGAAGAGCGCCCAATACGCAAACCGCCTCTCCCCGCGCGTTGGC
CGATTCATTAATGCAGCTGGCACGACAGGTTTCCCGACTGGAAAGCGGGCAGTGAGCGCAACGCAATTAA
TACGCGTACCGCTAGCCAGGAAGAGTTTGTAGAAACGCAAAAAGGCCATCCGTCAGGATGGCCTTCTGCT
TAGTTTGATGCCTGGCAGTTTATGGCGGGCGTCCTGCCCGCCACCCTCCGGGCCGTTGCTTCACAACGTT
CAAATCCGCTCCCGGCGGATTTGTCCTACTCAGGAGAGCGTTCACCGACAAACAACAGATAAAACGAAAG
GCCCAGTCTTCCGACTGAGCCTTTCGTTTTATTTGATGCCTGGCAGTTCCCTACTCTCGCGTTAACGCTA
GCATGGATGTTTTCCCAGTCACGACGTTGTAAAACGACGGCCAGTCTTAAG
