>Addgene plasmid #63544 | pFusB3-61 | addgene partial sequence | sequence record 116345 | pCR8_R1 5'-cgaaccgaacaggcttatgt-3'
GGTGTGCGTCACCCGGCAACCTTGGGTAGCAGCGAAGTCGAGGCATTTCTGTCCTGGCTGGTCTAGACGT
CTCGATAGCCACCACTTGGTCCGGGGTCAGGCCATGGTCCTGGCACAGCACCGGCAACAGCCGCTGCACC
GTTTCGAGCGCTTGCTTGCCGCCAATGTTGCTGGCGATAGCCACCACTTGGTCCGGGGTCAGGCCATGGT
CCTGGCACAGCACCGGCAACAGCCGCTGCACCGTTTCGAGCGCTTGCTTGCCGCCACCGTTGCTGGCGAT
AGCCACCACTTGGTCCGGGGTCAGGCCATGGTCCTGGCACAGCACCGGCAACAGCCGCTGCACCGTTTCG
AGCGCTTGCTTGCCGCCACCGTTGCTGGCGATAGCCACCACTTGGTCCGGGGTCAGGCCATGAGACGCTT
AAGACTGGCCGTCGTTTTACAACGTCGTGACTGGGAAAACATCCATGCTAGCGTTAACGCGAGAGTAGGG
AACTGCCAGGCATCAAATAAAACGAAAGGCTCAGTCGGAAGACTGGGCCTTTCGTTTTATCTGTTGTTTG
TCGGTGAACGCTCTCCTGAGTAGGACAAATCCGCCGGGAGCGGATTTGAACGTTGTGAAGCAACGGCCCG
GAGGGTGGCGGGCAGGACGCCCGCCATAAACTGCCAGGCATCAAACTAAGCAGAAGGCCATCCTGACGGA
TGGCCTTTTTGCGTTTCTACAAACTCTTCCTGGCTAGCGGTACGCGTATTAATTGCGTTGCGCTCACTGC
CCGCTTTCCA
